>Addgene plasmid #46420 | pGEX Csk-SH2 | depositor full sequence | sequence record 65561 | Full Sequence
ACGTTATCGACTGCACGGTGCACCAATGCTTCTGGCGTCAGGCAGCCATCGGAAGCTGTGGTATGGCTGT
GCAGGTCGTAAATCACTGCATAATTCGTGTCGCTCAAGGCGCACTCCCGTTCTGGATAATGTTTTTTGCG
CCGACATCATAACGGTTCTGGCAAATATTCTGAAATGAGCTGTTGACAATTAATCATCGGCTCGTATAAT
GTGTGGAATTGTGAGCGGATAACAATTTCACACAGGAAACAGTATTCATGTCCCCTATACTAGGTTATTG
GAAAATTAAGGGCCTTGTGCAACCCACTCGACTTCTTTTGGAATATCTTGAAGAAAAATATGAAGAGCAT
TTGTATGAGCGCGATGAAGGTGATAAATGGCGAAACAAAAAGTTTGAATTGGGTTTGGAGTTTCCCAATC
TTCCTTATTATATTGATGGTGATGTTAAATTAACACAGTCTATGGCCATCATACGTTATATAGCTGACAA
GCACAACATGTTGGGTGGTTGTCCAAAAGAGCGTGCAGAGATTTCAATGCTTGAAGGAGCGGTTTTGGAT
ATTAGATACGGTGTTTCGAGAATTGCATATAGTAAAGACTTTGAAACTCTCAAAGTTGATTTTCTTAGCA
AGCTACCTGAAATGCTGAAAATGTTCGAAGATCGTTTATGTCATAAAACATATTTAAATGGTGATCATGT
AACCCATCCTGACTTCATGTTGTATGACGCTCTTGATGTTGTTTTATACATGGACCCAATGTGCCTGGAT
GCGTTCCCAAAATTAGTTTGTTTTAAAAAACGTATTGAAGCTATCCCACAAATTGATAAGTACTTGAAAT
CCAGCAAGTATATAGCATGGCCTTTGCAGGGCTGGCAAGCCACGTTTGGTGGTGGCGACCATCCTCCAAA
ATCGGATCTGGAAGTTCTGTTCCAGGGGCCCCTGGGATCCGGTACCAAACTCAGCCTCATGCCTTGGTTC
CACGGCAAGATCACACGGGAGCAGGCTGAGCGGCTTCTGTACCCGCCGGAGACAGGCCTGTTCCTGGTGC
GGGAGAGCACCAACTACCCCGGAGACTACACGCTGTGCGTGAGCTGCGACGGCAAGGTGGAGCACTACCG
CATCATGTACCATGCCAGCAAGCTCAGCATCGACGAGGAGGTGTACTTTGAGAACCTCATGCAGCTGGTG
GAGCACTACACCTCAGACGCAGATGGACTCTGTACGCGCCTCATTAAACCAAAGGTCATGGAGGGCACAG
TGTAGGCGGCCGCATCGTGACTGACTGACGATCTGCCTCGCGCGTTTCGGTGATGACGGTGAAAACCTCT
GACACATGCAGCTCCCGGAGACGGTCACAGCTTGTCTGTAAGCGGATGCCGGGAGCAGACAAGCCCGTCA
GGGCGCGTCAGCGGGTGTTGGCGGGTGTCGGGGCGCAGCCATGACCCAGTCACGTAGCGATAGCGGAGTG
TATAATTCTTGAAGACGAAAGGGCCTCGTGATACGCCTATTTTTATAGGTTAATGTCATGATAATAATGG
TTTCTTAGACGTCAGGTGGCACTTTTCGGGGAAATGTGCGCGGAACCCCTATTTGTTTATTTTTCTAAAT
ACATTCAAATATGTATCCGCTCATGAGACAATAACCCTGATAAATGCTTCAATAATATTGAAAAAGGAAG
AGTATGAGTATTCAACATTTCCGTGTCGCCCTTATTCCCTTTTTTGCGGCATTTTGCCTTCCTGTTTTTG
CTCACCCAGAAACGCTGGTGAAAGTAAAAGATGCTGAAGATCAGTTGGGTGCACGAGTGGGTTACATCGA
ACTGGATCTCAACAGCGGTAAGATCCTTGAGAGTTTTCGCCCCGAAGAACGTTTTCCAATGATGAGCACT
TTTAAAGTTCTGCTATGTGGCGCGGTATTATCCCGTGTTGACGCCGGGCAAGAGCAACTCGGTCGCCGCA
TACACTATTCTCAGAATGACTTGGTTGAGTACTCACCAGTCACAGAAAAGCATCTTACGGATGGCATGAC
AGTAAGAGAATTATGCAGTGCTGCCATAACCATGAGTGATAACACTGCGGCCAACTTACTTCTGACAACG
ATCGGAGGACCGAAGGAGCTAACCGCTTTTTTGCACAACATGGGGGATCATGTAACTCGCCTTGATCGTT
GGGAACCGGAGCTGAATGAAGCCATACCAAACGACGAGCGTGACACCACGATGCCTGCAGCAATGGCAAC
AACGTTGCGCAAACTATTAACTGGCGAACTACTTACTCTAGCTTCCCGGCAACAATTAATAGACTGGATG
GAGGCGGATAAAGTTGCAGGACCACTTCTGCGCTCGGCCCTTCCGGCTGGCTGGTTTATTGCTGATAAAT
CTGGAGCCGGTGAGCGTGGGTCTCGCGGTATCATTGCAGCACTGGGGCCAGATGGTAAGCCCTCCCGTAT
CGTAGTTATCTACACGACGGGGAGTCAGGCAACTATGGATGAACGAAATAGACAGATCGCTGAGATAGGT
GCCTCACTGATTAAGCATTGGTAACTGTCAGACCAAGTTTACTCATATATACTTTAGATTGATTTAAAAC
TTCATTTTTAATTTAAAAGGATCTAGGTGAAGATCCTTTTTGATAATCTCATGACCAAAATCCCTTAACG
TGAGTTTTCGTTCCACTGAGCGTCAGACCCCGTAGAAAAGATCAAAGGATCTTCTTGAGATCCTTTTTTT
CTGCGCGTAATCTGCTGCTTGCAAACAAAAAAACCACCGCTACCAGCGGTGGTTTGTTTGCCGGATCAAG
AGCTACCAACTCTTTTTCCGAAGGTAACTGGCTTCAGCAGAGCGCAGATACCAAATACTGTCCTTCTAGT
GTAGCCGTAGTTAGGCCACCACTTCAAGAACTCTGTAGCACCGCCTACATACCTCGCTCTGCTAATCCTG
TTACCAGTGGCTGCTGCCAGTGGCGATAAGTCGTGTCTTACCGGGTTGGACTCAAGACGATAGTTACCGG
ATAAGGCGCAGCGGTCGGGCTGAACGGGGGGTTCGTGCACACAGCCCAGCTTGGAGCGAACGACCTACAC
CGAACTGAGATACCTACAGCGTGAGCTATGAGAAAGCGCCACGCTTCCCGAAGGGAGAAAGGCGGACAGG
TATCCGGTAAGCGGCAGGGTCGGAACAGGAGAGCGCACGAGGGAGCTTCCAGGGGGAAACGCCTGGTATC
TTTATAGTCCTGTCGGGTTTCGCCACCTCTGACTTGAGCGTCGATTTTTGTGATGCTCGTCAGGGGGGCG
GAGCCTATGGAAAAACGCCAGCAACGCGGCCTTTTTACGGTTCCTGGCCTTTTGCTGGCCTTTTGCTCAC
ATGTTCTTTCCTGCGTTATCCCCTGATTCTGTGGATAACCGTATTACCGCCTTTGAGTGAGCTGATACCG
CTCGCCGCAGCCGAACGACCGAGCGCAGCGAGTCAGTGAGCGAGGAAGCGGAAGAGCGCCTGATGCGGTA
TTTTCTCCTTACGCATCTGTGCGGTATTTCACACCGCATAAATTCCGACACCATCGAATGGTGCAAAACC
TTTCGCGGTATGGCATGATAGCGCCCGGAAGAGAGTCAATTCAGGGTGGTGAATGTGAAACCAGTAACGT
TATACGATGTCGCAGAGTATGCCGGTGTCTCTTATCAGACCGTTTCCCGCGTGGTGAACCAGGCCAGCCA
CGTTTCTGCGAAAACGCGGGAAAAAGTGGAAGCGGCGATGGCGGAGCTGAATTACATTCCCAACCGCGTG
GCACAACAACTGGCGGGCAAACAGTCGTTGCTGATTGGCGTTGCCACCTCCAGTCTGGCCCTGCACGCGC
CGTCGCAAATTGTCGCGGCGATTAAATCTCGCGCCGATCAACTGGGTGCCAGCGTGGTGGTGTCGATGGT
AGAACGAAGCGGCGTCGAAGCCTGTAAAGCGGCGGTGCACAATCTTCTCGCGCAACGCGTCAGTGGGCTG
ATCATTAACTATCCGCTGGATGACCAGGATGCCATTGCTGTGGAAGCTGCCTGCACTAATGTTCCGGCGT
TATTTCTTGATGTCTCTGACCAGACACCCATCAACAGTATTATTTTCTCCCATGAAGACGGTACGCGACT
GGGCGTGGAGCATCTGGTCGCATTGGGTCACCAGCAAATCGCGCTGTTAGCGGGCCCATTAAGTTCTGTC
TCGGCGCGTCTGCGTCTGGCTGGCTGGCATAAATATCTCACTCGCAATCAAATTCAGCCGATAGCGGAAC
GGGAAGGCGACTGGAGTGCCATGTCCGGTTTTCAACAAACCATGCAAATGCTGAATGAGGGCATCGTTCC
CACTGCGATGCTGGTTGCCAACGATCAGATGGCGCTGGGCGCAATGCGCGCCATTACCGAGTCCGGGCTG
CGCGTTGGTGCGGATATCTCGGTAGTGGGATACGACGATACCGAAGACAGCTCATGTTATATCCCGCCGT
CAACCACCATCAAACAGGATTTTCGCCTGCTGGGGCAAACCAGCGTGGACCGCTTGCTGCAACTCTCTCA
GGGCCAGGCGGTGAAGGGCAATCAGCTGTTGCCCGTCTCACTGGTGAAAAGAAAAACCACCCTGGCGCCC
AATACGCAAACCGCCTCTCCCCGCGCGTTGGCCGATTCATTAATGCAGCTGGCACGACAGGTTTCCCGAC
TGGAAAGCGGGCAGTGAGCGCAACGCAATTAATGTGAGTTAGCTCACTCATTAGGCACCCCAGGCTTTAC
ACTTTATGCTTCCGGCTCGTATGTTGTGTGGAATTGTGAGCGGATAACAATTTCACACAGGAAACAGCTA
TGACCATGATTACGGATTCACTGGCCGTCGTTTTACAACGTCGTGACTGGGAAAACCCTGGCGTTACCCA
ACTTAATCGCCTTGCAGCACATCCCCCTTTCGCCAGCTGGCGTAATAGCGAAGAGGCCCGCACCGATCGC
CCTTCCCAACAGTTGCGCAGCCTGAATGGCGAATGGCGCTTTGCCTGGTTTCCGGCACCAGAAGCGGTGC
CGGAAAGCTGGCTGGAGTGCGATCTTCCTGAGGCCGATACTGTCGTCGTCCCCTCAAACTGGCAGATGCA
CGGTTACGATGCGCCCATCTACACCAACGTAACCTATCCCATTACGGTCAATCCGCCGTTTGTTCCCACG
GAGAATCCGACGGGTTGTTACTCGCTCACATTTAATGTTGATGAAAGCTGGCTACAGGAAGGCCAGACGC
GAATTATTTTTGATGGCGTTGGAATT
Features (pLannotate 1.2.2; 17 found; start..end, strand, type, name):
      6..107     -  CDS            yciV (fragment): RNAAM_ECOLI - Also known as trpH From Escherichia coli (strain K12).
    183..211     +  promoter       tac promoter: strong E. coli promoter; hybrid between the trp and lac UV5 promoters
    219..235     +  protein_bind   lac operator: The lac repressor binds to the lac operator to inhibit transcription in E. coli. This inhibition can be relieved by adding lactose or isopropyl-β-D-thiogalactopyranoside (IPTG). lac repressor encoded by lacI
    258..911     +  CDS            GST26_SCHJA: Experimental evidence at protein level: Swiss-Prot protein existence level 1. GST isoenzymes appear to play a central role in the parasite detoxification system. Other functions are also suspected including a role in increasing the solubility of haematin in the parasite gut. From Schistosoma japonicum (Blood fluke).
    948..1262    +  CDS            CSK (fragment): CSK_HUMAN - Experimental evidence at protein level: Swiss-Prot protein existence level 1. Non-receptor tyrosine-protein kinase that plays an important role in the regulation of cell growth, differentiation, migration and immune response. Phosphorylates tyrosine residues located in the C- terminal tails of Src-family kinases (SFKs) including LCK, SRC, HCK, FYN, LYN, CSK or YES1. Upon tail phosphorylation, Src-family members engage in intramolecular interactions between the phosphotyrosine tail and the SH2 domain that result in an inactive conformation. To inhibit SFKs, CSK is recruited to the p
   1293..1332    +  CDS            rop (fragment): Rop protein, which maintains plasmids at low copy number; rop
   1434..1474    +  misc_feature   bom (fragment): basis of mobility region from pBR322
   1579..1683    +  promoter       AmpR promoter: bla
   1684..2544    +  CDS            AmpR: β-lactamase; bla; confers resistance to ampicillin, carbenicillin, and related antibiotics
   2715..3303    +  rep_origin     ori: high-copy-number ColE1/pMB1/pBR322/pUC origin of replication
   3489..3540    -  misc_feature   bom (fragment): basis of mobility region from pBR322
   3547..3624    +  promoter       lacIq promoter: lacI (mutant); In the lacIq allele, a single base change in the promoter boosts expression of the lacI gene about 10-fold.
   3625..4707    +  CDS            lacI: lac repressor; lacI; The lac repressor binds to the lac operator to inhibit transcription in E. coli. This inhibition can be relieved by adding lactose or isopropyl-β-D-thiogalactopyranoside (IPTG).
   4720..4741    +  protein_bind   CAP binding site: CAP binding activates transcription in the presence of cAMP. E. coli catabolite activator protein
   4756..4786    +  promoter       lac promoter: promoter for the E. coli lac operon
   4794..4810    +  protein_bind   lac operator: The lac repressor binds to the lac operator to inhibit transcription in E. coli. This inhibition can be relieved by adding lactose or isopropyl-β-D-thiogalactopyranoside (IPTG). lac repressor encoded by lacI
   4830..5003    +  CDS            lacZα: LacZα fragment of β-galactosidase; lacZ fragment
