[The description below was written by a language model from this plasmid's Addgene catalogue record and pLannotate feature annotations shown in this document.]
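Description:
pGEX Csk-SH2 is a bacterial expression plasmid built on the commercial pGEX6P1 backbone for producing the SH2 domain of human CSK (C-terminal Src kinase) as a glutathione S-transferase fusion protein in E. coli. The insert is a roughly 0.3 kb fragment encoding amino acids 74-177 of CSK, cloned between BamHI and NotI sites that both remain intact. It sits in frame downstream of the Schistosoma japonicum GST coding sequence. A PreScission protease recognition site supplied by the backbone lies between the two, so GST can be cleaved away after affinity purification on glutathione resin. The depositor notes that the intact fusion protein is approximately 37 kDa.

Expression is driven by the tac promoter, a strong hybrid of the trp and lac UV5 promoters, followed by a lac operator. The plasmid also carries lacI under the lacIq promoter, which supplies enough lac repressor to keep transcription off until it is induced with IPTG, independent of the host strain's genotype. Propagation relies on a ColE1/pBR322-type origin of replication, and selection is by ampicillin resistance from the β-lactamase gene. The catalogue entry lists the plasmid as low copy, although the annotation software labels the origin generically as high copy. Other annotated features, including fragments of rop and bom and a lac promoter/lacZα segment, are remnants of the backbone with no role in the expression cassette.

The associated publication concerns high-throughput phosphotyrosine profiling using SH2 domains. This suggests the purified GST-SH2 protein is meant as a probe for detecting tyrosine-phosphorylated binding sites, and it would also suit pull-down or other binding assays.
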