Addgene plasmid #46420: pGEX Csk-SH2
Depositing lab: Bruce Mayer. Depositing organization: University of Connecticut Health Center. Publication: High-throughput phosphotyrosine profiling using SH2 domains. Machida K, Thompson CM, Dierck K, Jablonowski K, Karkkainen S, Liu B, Zhang H, Nash PD, Newman DK, Nollau P, Pawson T, Renkema GH, Saksela K, Schiller MR, Shin DG, Mayer BJ. Mol Cell. 2007 Jun 22;26(6):899-915. 10.1016/j.molcel.2007.05.031 PubMed 17588523.
Backbone
  Vector backbone: pGEX6P1
  Backbone manufacturer: GE Healthcare Biosciences
  Backbone size w/o insert (bp): 4900
  Vector type: Bacterial Expression
Growth in bacteria
  Bacterial resistance: Ampicillin, 100 μg/mL
  Growth temperature: 37°C
  Growth strain: DH5alpha
  Copy number: Low Copy
Gene/Insert
  Gene/Insert name: Csk (alt names: CSK; MGC117393; CSK)
  Species: H. sapiens (human)
  Insert size (bp): 329
  Mutation: contains amino acids 74-177
  Entrez Gene: CSK
  Promoter: Tac
  Tag / fusion protein: GST (N terminal on backbone); PreScission (N terminal on backbone)
  Cloning method: Restriction Enzyme; 5′ cloning site BamHI (not destroyed); 3′ cloning site NotI (not destroyed)
  Sequencing primers: 5′ pGEX-5; 3′ pGEX-3
Terms and licenses: Academic/Nonprofit Terms; Industry Terms: Not Available to Industry
Depositor comments: The molecular weight of the GST fusion protein is approximately 37 kDa
How to cite: pGEX Csk-SH2 was a gift from Bruce Mayer (Addgene plasmid # 46420 ; http://n2t.net/addgene:46420 ; RRID:Addgene_46420)
