>Addgene plasmid #46420 | pGEX Csk-SH2 | depositor partial sequence | sequence record 65562 | Insert sequence
GGATCCGGTACCAAACTCAGCCTCATGCCTTGGTTCCACGGCAAGATCACACGGGAGCAGGCTGAGCGGC
TTCTGTACCCGCCGGAGACAGGCCTGTTCCTGGTGCGGGAGAGCACCAACTACCCCGGAGACTACACGCT
GTGCGTGAGCTGCGACGGCAAGGTGGAGCACTACCGCATCATGTACCATGCCAGCAAGCTCAGCATCGAC
GAGGAGGTGTACTTTGAGAACCTCATGCAGCTGGTGGAGCACTACACCTCAGACGCAGATGGACTCTGTA
CGCGCCTCATTAAACCAAAGGTCATGGAGGGCACAGTGTAGGCGGCCGC
