>Addgene plasmid #46420 | pGEX Csk-SH2 | addgene partial sequence | sequence record 67003 | pGEX5
CATCTCAATGGATCTGGAGTTCTGTTCCAGGGGCCCCTGGGATCCGGTACCAAACTCAGCCTCATGCCTT
GGTTCCACGGCAAGATCACACGGGAGCAGGCTGAGCGGCTTCTGTACCCGCCGGAGACAGGCCTGTTCCT
GGTGCGGGAGAGCACCAACTACCCCGGAGACTACACGCTGTGCGTGAGCTGCGACGGCAAGGTGGAGCAC
TACCGCATCATGTACCATGCCAGCAAGCTCAGCATCGACGAGGAGGTGTACTTTGAGAACCTCATGCAGC
TGGTGGAGCACTACACCTCAGACGCAGATGGACTCTGTACGCGCCTCATTAAACCAAAGGTCATGGAGGG
CACAGTGTAGGCGGCCGCATCGTGACTGACTGACGATCTGCCTCGCGCGTTTCGGTGATGACGGTGAAAA
CCTCTGACACATGCAGCTCCCGGAGACGGTCACAGCTTGTCTGTAAGCGGATGCCGGGAGCAGACAAGCC
CGTCAGGGCGCGTCAGCGGGTGTTGGCGGGTGTCGGGGCGCAGCCATGACCCAGTCACGTAGCGATAGCG
GAGTGTATAATTCTTGAAGACGAAAGGGCCTCGTGATACGCCTATTTTTATAGGTTAATGTCATGATAAT
AATGGTTTCTTAGACGTCAGGTGGCACTTTTCGGGGAAATGTGCGCGGAACCCCTATTTGTTTATTTTTC
TAAATACATTCAAATATGTATCCGCTCATGAGACAATAACCCTGATAAATGCTTCAATAATATTGAAAAA
GGAAGAGTATGAGTATTCAACATTTCCGTGTCGCCCTTATTCCCTTTTTTGCGGCATTTTGCCTTCCTGT
TTTTGCTCACCC
